Addgene plasmid #121008: C105m
Purpose: MoClo golden gate assembly CD part for sfYFP-AAV (superfolder YFP with AAV degradation tag for ssrA). Please see Supplemental Documents for annotated Genbank file.
Depositing lab: Richard Murray.
Backbone
  Vector backbone: DVA
  Backbone size w/o insert (bp): 2100
  Vector type: Synthetic Biology
Growth in bacteria
  Bacterial resistance: Ampicillin, 100 μg/mL
  Growth temperature: 37°C
  Growth strain: JM109
  Copy number: High Copy
Gene/Insert
  Gene/Insert name: sfYFP-AAV ssrA (has bbsI)
  Species: Synthetic
  Insert size (bp): 764
  Tag / fusion protein: AAV degradation tag for ssrA (C terminal on insert)
  Cloning method: Gibson Cloning
  Sequencing primers: 5′ AAATAGGCGTATCACGAGGCA; 3′ TTACCGCCTTTGAGTGAGCTG
Terms and licenses: Academic/Nonprofit Terms; Industry Terms: Not Available to Industry
Depositor comments: Not suitable for stage-2 Golden Gate cloning (contains internal BbsI cut site)
How to cite: C105m was a gift from Richard Murray (Addgene plasmid # 121008 ; http://n2t.net/addgene:121008 ; RRID:Addgene_121008)
