[The description below was written by a language model from this plasmid's Addgene catalogue record and pLannotate feature annotations shown in this document.]
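Description:
C105m is a synthetic-biology part plasmid for MoClo Golden Gate assembly, built on the DVA destination backbone (about 2.1 kb) and carrying a coding-sequence part designated for the "CD" position of the assembly scheme. It is maintained in E. coli at high copy through a ColE1/pUC-type origin of replication and selected with ampicillin via a β-lactamase gene driven by its native bla promoter. The sequenced plasmid totals 2,861 nt.

The insert, about 764 bp and introduced by Gibson cloning, encodes superfolder YFP fused at its C terminus to the AAV variant of the ssrA degradation tag. The automated annotation labels the open reading frame as superfolder GFP, which reflects the close similarity of the yellow variant to its GFP parent rather than a discrepancy in the part; the short degradation tag is not annotated separately. ssrA-type tags direct proteins to the bacterial ClpXP-type proteolytic machinery, so the tagged reporter turns over faster than an untagged fluorescent protein, making it useful for following dynamic changes in gene expression. The coding sequence sits between BioBrick prefix and suffix sequences, with a putative bacterial terminator upstream on the opposite strand. No promoter or ribosome binding site is annotated for the insert, consistent with a part meant to be combined with separate regulatory parts into a full transcription unit.

The depositor notes that the insert contains an internal BbsI recognition site, so the part is not suitable for stage-2 Golden Gate cloning steps that rely on that enzyme.
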