Features (pLannotate 1.2.2; 7 found; start..end, strand, type, name):
     41..84      -  terminator     bacterial terminator: putative bacterial transcription terminator
     87..108     +  misc_feature   BioBrick prefix: BioBrick prefix for parts that do not start with "ATG"
    124..837     +  CDS            superfolder GFP: GFP variant that folds robustly even when fused to poorly folded proteins (Pédelacq et al., 2006)
    891..911     +  misc_feature   BioBrick suffix: universal suffix for all parts
   1088..1676    -  rep_origin     ori: high-copy-number ColE1/pMB1/pBR322/pUC origin of replication
   1847..2707    -  CDS            AmpR: β-lactamase; bla; confers resistance to ampicillin, carbenicillin, and related antibiotics
   2708..2812    -  promoter       AmpR promoter: bla
>Addgene plasmid #121008 | C105m | addgene full sequence | sequence record 236163 | Addgene NGS Result
ATGACATTAACCTATAAAAATAGGCGTATCACGAGGCAGAATTTCAGATAAAAAAAATCCTTAGCTTTCG
CTAAGGATGATTTCTGGAATTCGCGGCCGCTTCTAGAGACTAGTGGGTCTCAAATGCGTAAAGGCGAAGA
GCTGTTCACTGGTGTCGTCCCTATTCTGGTGGAACTGGATGGTGATGTCAACGGTCATAAGTTTTCCGTG
CGTGGCGAGGGTGAAGGTGACGCAACTAATGGTAAACTGACGCTGAAGTTCATCTGTACTACTGGTAAAC
TGCCGGTACCTTGGCCGACTCTGGTAACGACGCTGACTTATGGTGTTCAGTGCTTTGCTCGTTATCCGGA
CCATATGAAGCAGCATGACTTCTTCAAGTCCGCCATGCCGGAAGGCTATGTGCAGGAACGCACGATTTCC
TTTAAGGATGACGGCACGTACAAAACGCGTGCGGAAGTGAAATTTGAAGGCGATACCCTGGTAAACCGCA
TTGAGCTGAAAGGCATTGACTTTAAAGAAGACGGCAATATCCTGGGCCATAAGCTGGAATACAATTTTAA
CAGCCACAATGTTTACATCACCGCCGATAAACAAAAAAATGGCATTAAAGCGAATTTTAAAATTCGCCAC
AACGTGGAGGATGGCAGCGTGCAGCTGGCTGATCACTACCAGCAAAACACTCCAATCGGTGATGGTCCTG
TTCTGCTGCCAGACAATCACTATCTGAGCTACCAAAGCGTTCTGTCTAAAGATCCGAACGAGAAACGCGA
TCATATGGTTCTGCTGGAGTTCGTAACCGCAGCGGGCATCACGCATGGTATGGATGAACTGTACAAAACT
AGTGCAGCGAACGACGAAAATTACGCCGCTGCTGTTTGAAGGTAGAGACCTACTAGTAGCGGCCGCTGCA
GGCTTCCTCGCTCACTGACTCGCTGCGCTCGGTCGTTCGGCTGCGGCGAGCGGTATCAGCTCACTCAAAG
GCGGTAATACGGTTATCCACAGAATCAGGGGATAACGCAGGAAAGAACATGTGAGCAAAAGGCCAGCAAA
AGGCCAGGAACCGTAAAAAGGCCGCGTTGCTGGCGTTTTTCCACAGGCTCCGCCCCCCTGACGAGCATCA
CAAAAATCGACGCTCAAGTCAGAGGTGGCGAAACCCGACAGGACTATAAAGATACCAGGCGTTTCCCCCT
GGAAGCTCCCTCGTGCGCTCTCCTGTTCCGACCCTGCCGCTTACCGGATACCTGTCCGCCTTTCTCCCTT
CGGGAAGCGTGGCGCTTTCTCATAGCTCACGCTGTAGGTATCTCAGTTCGGTGTAGGTCGTTCGCTCCAA
GCTGGGCTGTGTGCACGAACCCCCCGTTCAGCCCGACCGCTGCGCCTTATCCGGTAACTATCGTCTTGAG
TCCAACCCGGTAAGACACGACTTATCGCCACTGGCAGCAGCCACTGGTAACAGGATTAGCAGAGCGAGGT
ATGTAGGCGGTGCTACAGAGTTCTTGAAGTGGTGGCCTAACTACGGCTACACTAGAAGAACAGTATTTGG
TATCTGCGCTCTGCTGAAGCCAGTTACCTTCGGAAAAAGAGTTGGTAGCTCTTGATCCGGCAAACAAACC
ACCGCTGGTAGCGGTGGTTTTTTTGTTTGCAAGCAGCAGATTACGCGCAGAAAAAAAGGATCTCAAGAAG
ATCCTTTGATCTTTTCTACGGGGTCTGACGCTCAGTGGAACGAAAACTCACGTTAAGGGATTTTGGTCAT
GAGATTATCAAAAAGGATCTTCACCTAGATCCTTTTAAATTAAAAATGAAGTTTTAAATCAATCTAAAGT
ATATATGAGTAAACTTGGTCTGACAGTTACCAATGCTTAATCAGTGAGGCACCTATCTCAGCGATCTGTC
TATTTCGTTCATCCATAGTTGCCTGACTCCCCGTCGTGTAGATAACTACGATACGGGAGGGCTTACCATC
TGGCCCCAGTGCTGCAATGATACCGCGCGACCCACGCTCACCGGCTCCAGATTTATCAGCAATAAACCAG
CCAGCCGGAAGGGCCGAGCGCAGAAGTGGTCCTGCAACTTTATCCGCCTCCATCCAGTCTATTAATTGTT
GCCGGGAAGCTAGAGTAAGTAGTTCGCCAGTTAATAGTTTGCGCAACGTTGTTGCCATTGCTACAGGCAT
CGTGGTGTCACGCTCGTCGTTTGGTATGGCTTCATTCAGCTCCGGTTCCCAACGATCAAGGCGAGTTACA
TGATCCCCCATGTTGTGCAAAAAAGCGGTTAGCTCCTTCGGTCCTCCGATCGTTGTCAGAAGTAAGTTGG
CCGCAGTGTTATCACTCATGGTTATGGCAGCACTGCATAATTCTCTTACTGTCATGCCATCCGTAAGATG
CTTTTCTGTGACTGGTGAGTACTCAACCAAGTCATTCTGAGAATAGTGTATGCGGCGACCGAGTTGCTCT
TGCCCGGCGTCAATACGGGATAATACCGCGCCACATAGCAGAACTTTAAAAGTGCTCATCATTGGAAAAC
GTTCTTCGGGGCGAAAACTCTCAAGGATCTTACCGCTGTTGAGATCCAGTTCGATGTAACCCACTCGTGC
ACCCAACTGATCTTCAGCATCTTTTACTTTCACCAGCGTTTCTGGGTGAGCAAAAACAGGAAGGCAAAAT
GCCGCAAAAAAGGGAATAAGGGCGACACGGAAATGTTGAATACTCATACTCTTCCTTTTTCAATATTATT
GAAGCATTTATCAGGGTTATTGTCTCATGAGCGGATACATATTTGAATGTATTTAGAAAAATAAACAAAT
AGGGGTTCCGCGCACATTTCCCCGAAAAGTGCCACCTGACGTCTAAGAAACCATTATTATC
